Addgene plasmid #112430: pZKSCAN8.1.0-gDNA
Purpose: CRISPR plasmid for expression of Cas9 and gRNA targeting human transcription factor ZNF192
Depositing lab: Kevin White. Depositing organization: University of Chicago.
Backbone
  Vector backbone: pX330
  Backbone manufacturer: Zhang lab (Addgene plasmid ID: 42230)
  Vector type: Mammalian Expression, CRISPR
Growth in bacteria
  Bacterial resistance: Ampicillin, 100 μg/mL
  Growth temperature: 37°C
  Growth strain: DH5alpha
  Copy number: High Copy
Gene/Insert
  Gene/Insert name: ZNF192
  gRNA/shRNA sequence: ATCTGAATCCATAAGCGTTT AGG
  Species: H. sapiens (human)
  Entrez Gene: ZNF192 (a.k.a. LD5-1, ZKSCAN8)
  Cloning method: Restriction Enzyme; 5′ cloning site BbsI (destroyed during cloning); 3′ cloning site BbsI (destroyed during cloning)
  Sequencing primers: 5′ hU6-F (5'-GAGGGCCTATTTCCCATGATT-3')
Terms and licenses: Academic/Nonprofit Terms; Industry Terms: Not Available to Industry
Depositor comments: gRNA sequence listed includes 20 nucleotide target sequence, followed by the uncloned PAM sequence. The PAM sequence is not present in the plasmid. Use with plasmid pZNF192-donor.
How to cite: pZKSCAN8.1.0-gDNA was a gift from Kevin White (Addgene plasmid # 112430 ; http://n2t.net/addgene:112430 ; RRID:Addgene_112430)
