[The description below was written by a language model from this plasmid's Addgene catalogue record and pLannotate feature annotations shown in this document.]
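Description:
pZKSCAN8.1.0-gDNA is an all-in-one mammalian CRISPR/Cas9 expression plasmid of about 8.5 kb built on the pX330 backbone. It carries a single guide RNA directed against the human transcription factor gene ZNF192, also known as ZKSCAN8 or LD5-1. It is propagated in E. coli as a high-copy plasmid through a ColE1/pUC-type origin and selected with ampicillin via the bla (AmpR) cassette. The backbone also holds a filamentous phage origin (annotated as f1 in one sequence record and M13 in the other), small bom and rop fragments, and a single AAV2 inverted terminal repeat downstream of the Cas9 cassette. With only one ITR annotated, the plasmid is a transfection vector rather than an AAV packaging genome. No mammalian selection marker or fluorescent reporter is annotated.

Two expression units form the payload. A human U6 RNA polymerase III promoter drives the guide, made up of the 20-nucleotide ZNF192-targeting spacer fused to the Streptococcus pyogenes gRNA scaffold. The spacer was cloned into the BbsI sites, which were destroyed in the process, and the PAM is not present in the plasmid. A hybrid promoter consisting of the CMV enhancer, chicken β-actin promoter and a hybrid intron drives S. pyogenes Cas9. The annotation software splits Cas9 into N- and C-terminal portions, but these are contiguous and represent one full-length coding sequence. Cas9 ends in a nucleoplasmin nuclear localization signal and is followed by a bGH polyadenylation signal. The depositor and repository sequence records agree apart from a one-base offset in coordinates. The depositor indicates use together with a companion plasmid, pZNF192-donor, which implies Cas9 cleavage at the ZNF192 locus to promote donor-templated editing. The record does not describe the nature of the intended modification.
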