Features (pLannotate 1.2.2; 18 found; start..end, strand, type, name):
     79..122     +  misc_RNA       gRNA scaffold (fragment): guide RNA scaffold for the Streptococcus pyogenes CRISPR/Cas9 system
    169..454     +  enhancer       CMV enhancer: human cytomegalovirus immediate early enhancer; contains an 18-bp deletion relative to the standard CMV enhancer
    456..733     +  promoter       chicken β-actin promoter: No description available
    734..962     +  intron         hybrid intron: hybrid between chicken β-actin (CBA) and minute virus of mice (MMV) introns (Gray et al., 2011)
   1100..2701    +  CDS            Cas9(N): N-terminal portion of Streptococcus pyogenes Cas9 (Zetsche et al., 2015)
   2702..5200    +  CDS            Cas9(C): C-terminal portion of Streptococcus pyogenes Cas9 (Zetsche et al., 2015)
   5201..5248    +  CDS            nucleoplasmin NLS: bipartite nuclear localization signal from nucleoplasmin
   5282..5393    +  polyA_signal   bGH poly(A) signal: bovine growth hormone polyadenylation signal
   5498..5638    +  repeat_region  AAV2 ITR: inverted terminal repeat of adeno-associated virus serotype 2 inverted
   5643..5694    -  misc_feature   bom (fragment): basis of mobility region from pBR322
   5713..6093    +  rep_origin     M13 ori (sequence partly withheld): M13 bacteriophage origin of replication; arrow indicates direction of (+) strand synthesis
   6169..6218    -  misc_feature   bom (fragment): basis of mobility region from pBR322
   6320..6355    -  CDS            rop (fragment): Rop protein, which maintains plasmids at low copy number; rop
   6450..6554    +  promoter       AmpR promoter: bla
   6555..7415    +  CDS            AmpR: β-lactamase; bla; confers resistance to ampicillin, carbenicillin, and related antibiotics
   7586..8174    +  rep_origin     ori: high-copy-number ColE1/pMB1/pBR322/pUC origin of replication
   8236..8476    +  promoter       U6 promoter: RNA polymerase III promoter for human U6 snRNA
   8505..72      +  misc_RNA       gRNA scaffold (across the origin): guide RNA scaffold for the Streptococcus pyogenes CRISPR/Cas9 system
>Addgene plasmid #112430 | pZKSCAN8.1.0-gDNA | depositor full sequence | sequence record 211821 | Full Sequence
TAGAGCTAGAAATAGCAAGTTAAAATAAGGCTAGTCCGTTATCAACTTGAAAAAGTGGCACCGAGTCGGT
GCTTTTTTGTTTTAGAGCTAGAAATAGCAAGTTAAAATAAGGCTAGTCCGTTTTTAGCGCGTGCGCCAAT
TCTGCAGACAAATGGCTCTAGAGGTACCCGTTACATAACTTACGGTAAATGGCCCGCCTGGCTGACCGCC
CAACGACCCCCGCCCATTGACGTCAATAGTAACGCCAATAGGGACTTTCCATTGACGTCAATGGGTGGAG
TATTTACGGTAAACTGCCCACTTGGCAGTACATCAAGTGTATCATATGCCAAGTACGCCCCCTATTGACG
TCAATGACGGTAAATGGCCCGCCTGGCATTGTGCCCAGTACATGACCTTATGGGACTTTCCTACTTGGCA
GTACATCTACGTATTAGTCATCGCTATTACCATGGTCGAGGTGAGCCCCACGTTCTGCTTCACTCTCCCC
ATCTCCCCCCCCTCCCCACCCCCAATTTTGTATTTATTTATTTTTTAATTATTTTGTGCAGCGATGGGGG
CGGGGGGGGGGGGGGGGCGCGCGCCAGGCGGGGCGGGGCGGGGCGAGGGGCGGGGCGGGGCGAGGCGGAG
AGGTGCGGCGGCAGCCAATCAGAGCGGCGCGCTCCGAAAGTTTCCTTTTATGGCGAGGCGGCGGCGGCGG
CGGCCCTATAAAAAGCGAAGCGCGCGGCGGGCGGGAGTCGCTGCGACGCTGCCTTCGCCCCGTGCCCCGC
TCCGCCGCCGCCTCGCGCCGCCCGCCCCGGCTCTGACTGACCGCGTTACTCCCACAGGTGAGCGGGCGGG
ACGGCCCTTCTCCTCCGGGCTGTAATTAGCTGAGCAAGAGGTAAGGGTTTAAGGGATGGTTGGTTGGTGG
GGTATTAATGTTTAATTACCTGGAGCACCTGCCTGAAATCACTTTTTTTCAGGTTGGACCGGTGCCACCA
TGGACTATAAGGACCACGACGGAGACTACAAGGATCATGATATTGATTACAAAGACGATGACGATAAGAT
GGCCCCAAAGAAGAAGCGGAAGGTCGGTATCCACGGAGTCCCAGCAGCCGACAAGAAGTACAGCATCGGC
CTGGACATCGGCACCAACTCTGTGGGCTGGGCCGTGATCACCGACGAGTACAAGGTGCCCAGCAAGAAAT
TCAAGGTGCTGGGCAACACCGACCGGCACAGCATCAAGAAGAACCTGATCGGAGCCCTGCTGTTCGACAG
CGGCGAAACAGCCGAGGCCACCCGGCTGAAGAGAACCGCCAGAAGAAGATACACCAGACGGAAGAACCGG
ATCTGCTATCTGCAAGAGATCTTCAGCAACGAGATGGCCAAGGTGGACGACAGCTTCTTCCACAGACTGG
AAGAGTCCTTCCTGGTGGAAGAGGATAAGAAGCACGAGCGGCACCCCATCTTCGGCAACATCGTGGACGA
GGTGGCCTACCACGAGAAGTACCCCACCATCTACCACCTGAGAAAGAAACTGGTGGACAGCACCGACAAG
GCCGACCTGCGGCTGATCTATCTGGCCCTGGCCCACATGATCAAGTTCCGGGGCCACTTCCTGATCGAGG
GCGACCTGAACCCCGACAACAGCGACGTGGACAAGCTGTTCATCCAGCTGGTGCAGACCTACAACCAGCT
GTTCGAGGAAAACCCCATCAACGCCAGCGGCGTGGACGCCAAGGCCATCCTGTCTGCCAGACTGAGCAAG
AGCAGACGGCTGGAAAATCTGATCGCCCAGCTGCCCGGCGAGAAGAAGAATGGCCTGTTCGGAAACCTGA
TTGCCCTGAGCCTGGGCCTGACCCCCAACTTCAAGAGCAACTTCGACCTGGCCGAGGATGCCAAACTGCA
GCTGAGCAAGGACACCTACGACGACGACCTGGACAACCTGCTGGCCCAGATCGGCGACCAGTACGCCGAC
CTGTTTCTGGCCGCCAAGAACCTGTCCGACGCCATCCTGCTGAGCGACATCCTGAGAGTGAACACCGAGA
TCACCAAGGCCCCCCTGAGCGCCTCTATGATCAAGAGATACGACGAGCACCACCAGGACCTGACCCTGCT
GAAAGCTCTCGTGCGGCAGCAGCTGCCTGAGAAGTACAAAGAGATTTTCTTCGACCAGAGCAAGAACGGC
TACGCCGGCTACATTGACGGCGGAGCCAGCCAGGAAGAGTTCTACAAGTTCATCAAGCCCATCCTGGAAA
AGATGGACGGCACCGAGGAACTGCTCGTGAAGCTGAACAGAGAGGACCTGCTGCGGAAGCAGCGGACCTT
CGACAACGGCAGCATCCCCCACCAGATCCACCTGGGAGAGCTGCACGCCATTCTGCGGCGGCAGGAAGAT
TTTTACCCATTCCTGAAGGACAACCGGGAAAAGATCGAGAAGATCCTGACCTTCCGCATCCCCTACTACG
TGGGCCCTCTGGCCAGGGGAAACAGCAGATTCGCCTGGATGACCAGAAAGAGCGAGGAAACCATCACCCC
CTGGAACTTCGAGGAAGTGGTGGACAAGGGCGCTTCCGCCCAGAGCTTCATCGAGCGGATGACCAACTTC
GATAAGAACCTGCCCAACGAGAAGGTGCTGCCCAAGCACAGCCTGCTGTACGAGTACTTCACCGTGTATA
ACGAGCTGACCAAAGTGAAATACGTGACCGAGGGAATGAGAAAGCCCGCCTTCCTGAGCGGCGAGCAGAA
AAAGGCCATCGTGGACCTGCTGTTCAAGACCAACCGGAAAGTGACCGTGAAGCAGCTGAAAGAGGACTAC
TTCAAGAAAATCGAGTGCTTCGACTCCGTGGAAATCTCCGGCGTGGAAGATCGGTTCAACGCCTCCCTGG
GCACATACCACGATCTGCTGAAAATTATCAAGGACAAGGACTTCCTGGACAATGAGGAAAACGAGGACAT
TCTGGAAGATATCGTGCTGACCCTGACACTGTTTGAGGACAGAGAGATGATCGAGGAACGGCTGAAAACC
TATGCCCACCTGTTCGACGACAAAGTGATGAAGCAGCTGAAGCGGCGGAGATACACCGGCTGGGGCAGGC
TGAGCCGGAAGCTGATCAACGGCATCCGGGACAAGCAGTCCGGCAAGACAATCCTGGATTTCCTGAAGTC
CGACGGCTTCGCCAACAGAAACTTCATGCAGCTGATCCACGACGACAGCCTGACCTTTAAAGAGGACATC
CAGAAAGCCCAGGTGTCCGGCCAGGGCGATAGCCTGCACGAGCACATTGCCAATCTGGCCGGCAGCCCCG
CCATTAAGAAGGGCATCCTGCAGACAGTGAAGGTGGTGGACGAGCTCGTGAAAGTGATGGGCCGGCACAA
GCCCGAGAACATCGTGATCGAAATGGCCAGAGAGAACCAGACCACCCAGAAGGGACAGAAGAACAGCCGC
GAGAGAATGAAGCGGATCGAAGAGGGCATCAAAGAGCTGGGCAGCCAGATCCTGAAAGAACACCCCGTGG
AAAACACCCAGCTGCAGAACGAGAAGCTGTACCTGTACTACCTGCAGAATGGGCGGGATATGTACGTGGA
CCAGGAACTGGACATCAACCGGCTGTCCGACTACGATGTGGACCATATCGTGCCTCAGAGCTTTCTGAAG
GACGACTCCATCGACAACAAGGTGCTGACCAGAAGCGACAAGAACCGGGGCAAGAGCGACAACGTGCCCT
CCGAAGAGGTCGTGAAGAAGATGAAGAACTACTGGCGGCAGCTGCTGAACGCCAAGCTGATTACCCAGAG
AAAGTTCGACAATCTGACCAAGGCCGAGAGAGGCGGCCTGAGCGAACTGGATAAGGCCGGCTTCATCAAG
AGACAGCTGGTGGAAACCCGGCAGATCACAAAGCACGTGGCACAGATCCTGGACTCCCGGATGAACACTA
AGTACGACGAGAATGACAAGCTGATCCGGGAAGTGAAAGTGATCACCCTGAAGTCCAAGCTGGTGTCCGA
TTTCCGGAAGGATTTCCAGTTTTACAAAGTGCGCGAGATCAACAACTACCACCACGCCCACGACGCCTAC
CTGAACGCCGTCGTGGGAACCGCCCTGATCAAAAAGTACCCTAAGCTGGAAAGCGAGTTCGTGTACGGCG
ACTACAAGGTGTACGACGTGCGGAAGATGATCGCCAAGAGCGAGCAGGAAATCGGCAAGGCTACCGCCAA
GTACTTCTTCTACAGCAACATCATGAACTTTTTCAAGACCGAGATTACCCTGGCCAACGGCGAGATCCGG
AAGCGGCCTCTGATCGAGACAAACGGCGAAACCGGGGAGATCGTGTGGGATAAGGGCCGGGATTTTGCCA
CCGTGCGGAAAGTGCTGAGCATGCCCCAAGTGAATATCGTGAAAAAGACCGAGGTGCAGACAGGCGGCTT
CAGCAAAGAGTCTATCCTGCCCAAGAGGAACAGCGATAAGCTGATCGCCAGAAAGAAGGACTGGGACCCT
AAGAAGTACGGCGGCTTCGACAGCCCCACCGTGGCCTATTCTGTGCTGGTGGTGGCCAAAGTGGAAAAGG
GCAAGTCCAAGAAACTGAAGAGTGTGAAAGAGCTGCTGGGGATCACCATCATGGAAAGAAGCAGCTTCGA
GAAGAATCCCATCGACTTTCTGGAAGCCAAGGGCTACAAAGAAGTGAAAAAGGACCTGATCATCAAGCTG
CCTAAGTACTCCCTGTTCGAGCTGGAAAACGGCCGGAAGAGAATGCTGGCCTCTGCCGGCGAACTGCAGA
AGGGAAACGAACTGGCCCTGCCCTCCAAATATGTGAACTTCCTGTACCTGGCCAGCCACTATGAGAAGCT
GAAGGGCTCCCCCGAGGATAATGAGCAGAAACAGCTGTTTGTGGAACAGCACAAGCACTACCTGGACGAG
ATCATCGAGCAGATCAGCGAGTTCTCCAAGAGAGTGATCCTGGCCGACGCTAATCTGGACAAAGTGCTGT
CCGCCTACAACAAGCACCGGGATAAGCCCATCAGAGAGCAGGCCGAGAATATCATCCACCTGTTTACCCT
GACCAATCTGGGAGCCCCTGCCGCCTTCAAGTACTTTGACACCACCATCGACCGGAAGAGGTACACCAGC
ACCAAAGAGGTGCTGGACGCCACCCTGATCCACCAGAGCATCACCGGCCTGTACGAGACACGGATCGACC
TGTCTCAGCTGGGAGGCGACAAAAGGCCGGCGGCCACGAAAAAGGCCGGCCAGGCAAAAAAGAAAAAGTA
AGAATTCCTAGAGCTCGCTGATCAGCCTCGACTGTGCCTTCTAGTTGCCAGCCATCTGTTGTTTGCCCCT
CCCCCGTGCCTTCCTTGACCCTGGAAGGTGCCACTCCCACTGTCCTTTCCTAATAAAATGAGGAAATTGC
ATCGCATTGTCTGAGTAGGTGTCATTCTATTCTGGGGGGTGGGGTGGGGCAGGACAGCAAGGGGGAGGAT
TGGGAAGAGAATAGCAGGCATGCTGGGGAGCGGCCGCAGGAACCCCTAGTGATGGAGTTGGCCACTCCCT
CTCTGCGCGCTCGCTCGCTCACTGAGGCCGGGCGACCAAAGGTCGCCCGACGCCCGGGCTTTGCCCGGGC
GGCCTCAGTGAGCGAGCGAGCGCGCAGCTGCCTGCAGGGGCGCCTGATGCGGTATTTTCTCCTTACGCAT
CTGTGCGGTATTTCACACCGCATA
[142 nt withheld, positions 5695-5836]
C
[141 nt withheld, positions 5838-5978]
CCTTTGACGTTGGAGTCCACGTTCTTT
[37 nt withheld, positions 6006-6042]
ACCCTATCTCGGGCTATTCTTTTGATTTATAAGGGATTTTGCCGATTTCGGCCTATTGGTTAAAAAATGA
GCTGATTTAACAAAAATTTAACGCGAATTTTAACAAAATATTAACGTTTACAATTTTATGGTGCACTCTC
AGTACAATCTGCTCTGATGCCGCATAGTTAAGCCAGCCCCGACACCCGCCAACACCCGCTGACGCGCCCT
GACGGGCTTGTCTGCTCCCGGCATCCGCTTACAGACAAGCTGTGACCGTCTCCGGGAGCTGCATGTGTCA
GAGGTTTTCACCGTCATCACCGAAACGCGCGAGACGAAAGGGCCTCGTGATACGCCTATTTTTATAGGTT
AATGTCATGATAATAATGGTTTCTTAGACGTCAGGTGGCACTTTTCGGGGAAATGTGCGCGGAACCCCTA
TTTGTTTATTTTTCTAAATACATTCAAATATGTATCCGCTCATGAGACAATAACCCTGATAAATGCTTCA
ATAATATTGAAAAAGGAAGAGTATGAGTATTCAACATTTCCGTGTCGCCCTTATTCCCTTTTTTGCGGCA
TTTTGCCTTCCTGTTTTTGCTCACCCAGAAACGCTGGTGAAAGTAAAAGATGCTGAAGATCAGTTGGGTG
CACGAGTGGGTTACATCGAACTGGATCTCAACAGCGGTAAGATCCTTGAGAGTTTTCGCCCCGAAGAACG
TTTTCCAATGATGAGCACTTTTAAAGTTCTGCTATGTGGCGCGGTATTATCCCGTATTGACGCCGGGCAA
GAGCAACTCGGTCGCCGCATACACTATTCTCAGAATGACTTGGTTGAGTACTCACCAGTCACAGAAAAGC
ATCTTACGGATGGCATGACAGTAAGAGAATTATGCAGTGCTGCCATAACCATGAGTGATAACACTGCGGC
CAACTTACTTCTGACAACGATCGGAGGACCGAAGGAGCTAACCGCTTTTTTGCACAACATGGGGGATCAT
GTAACTCGCCTTGATCGTTGGGAACCGGAGCTGAATGAAGCCATACCAAACGACGAGCGTGACACCACGA
TGCCTGTAGCAATGGCAACAACGTTGCGCAAACTATTAACTGGCGAACTACTTACTCTAGCTTCCCGGCA
ACAATTAATAGACTGGATGGAGGCGGATAAAGTTGCAGGACCACTTCTGCGCTCGGCCCTTCCGGCTGGC
TGGTTTATTGCTGATAAATCTGGAGCCGGTGAGCGTGGAAGCCGCGGTATCATTGCAGCACTGGGGCCAG
ATGGTAAGCCCTCCCGTATCGTAGTTATCTACACGACGGGGAGTCAGGCAACTATGGATGAACGAAATAG
ACAGATCGCTGAGATAGGTGCCTCACTGATTAAGCATTGGTAACTGTCAGACCAAGTTTACTCATATATA
CTTTAGATTGATTTAAAACTTCATTTTTAATTTAAAAGGATCTAGGTGAAGATCCTTTTTGATAATCTCA
TGACCAAAATCCCTTAACGTGAGTTTTCGTTCCACTGAGCGTCAGACCCCGTAGAAAAGATCAAAGGATC
TTCTTGAGATCCTTTTTTTCTGCGCGTAATCTGCTGCTTGCAAACAAAAAAACCACCGCTACCAGCGGTG
GTTTGTTTGCCGGATCAAGAGCTACCAACTCTTTTTCCGAAGGTAACTGGCTTCAGCAGAGCGCAGATAC
CAAATACTGTCCTTCTAGTGTAGCCGTAGTTAGGCCACCACTTCAAGAACTCTGTAGCACCGCCTACATA
CCTCGCTCTGCTAATCCTGTTACCAGTGGCTGCTGCCAGTGGCGATAAGTCGTGTCTTACCGGGTTGGAC
TCAAGACGATAGTTACCGGATAAGGCGCAGCGGTCGGGCTGAACGGGGGGTTCGTGCACACAGCCCAGCT
TGGAGCGAACGACCTACACCGAACTGAGATACCTACAGCGTGAGCTATGAGAAAGCGCCACGCTTCCCGA
AGGGAGAAAGGCGGACAGGTATCCGGTAAGCGGCAGGGTCGGAACAGGAGAGCGCACGAGGGAGCTTCCA
GGGGGAAACGCCTGGTATCTTTATAGTCCTGTCGGGTTTCGCCACCTCTGACTTGAGCGTCGATTTTTGT
GATGCTCGTCAGGGGGGCGGAGCCTATGGAAAAACGCCAGCAACGCGGCCTTTTTACGGTTCCTGGCCTT
TTGCTGGCCTTTTGCTCACATGTGAGGGCCTATTTCCCATGATTCCTTCATATTTGCATATACGATACAA
GGCTGTTAGAGAGATAATTGGAATTAATTTGACTGTAAACACAAAGATATTAGTACAAAATACGTGACGT
AGAAAGTAATAATTTCTTGGGTAGTTTGCAGTTTTAAAATTATGTTTTAAAATGGACTATCATATGCTTA
CCGTAACTTGAAAGTATTTCGATTTCTTGGCTTTATATATCTTGTGGAAAGGACGAAACACCATCTGAAT
CCATAAGCGTTTGTTT
