Features (pLannotate 1.2.2; 18 found; start..end, strand, type, name):
     79..122     +  misc_RNA       gRNA scaffold (fragment): guide RNA scaffold for the Streptococcus pyogenes CRISPR/Cas9 system
    169..454     +  enhancer       CMV enhancer: human cytomegalovirus immediate early enhancer; contains an 18-bp deletion relative to the standard CMV enhancer
    456..733     +  promoter       chicken β-actin promoter: No description available
    734..961     +  intron         hybrid intron: hybrid between chicken β-actin (CBA) and minute virus of mice (MMV) introns (Gray et al., 2011)
   1099..2700    +  CDS            Cas9(N): N-terminal portion of Streptococcus pyogenes Cas9 (Zetsche et al., 2015)
   2701..5199    +  CDS            Cas9(C): C-terminal portion of Streptococcus pyogenes Cas9 (Zetsche et al., 2015)
   5200..5247    +  CDS            nucleoplasmin NLS: bipartite nuclear localization signal from nucleoplasmin
   5281..5392    +  polyA_signal   bGH poly(A) signal: bovine growth hormone polyadenylation signal
   5497..5637    +  repeat_region  AAV2 ITR: inverted terminal repeat of adeno-associated virus serotype 2 inverted
   5642..5693    -  misc_feature   bom (fragment): basis of mobility region from pBR322
   5712..6167    +  rep_origin     f1 ori (sequence partly withheld): f1 bacteriophage origin of replication; arrow indicates direction of (+) strand synthesis
   6168..6217    -  misc_feature   bom (fragment): basis of mobility region from pBR322
   6319..6354    -  CDS            rop (fragment): Rop protein, which maintains plasmids at low copy number; rop
   6449..6553    +  promoter       AmpR promoter: bla
   6554..7414    +  CDS            AmpR: β-lactamase; bla; confers resistance to ampicillin, carbenicillin, and related antibiotics
   7585..8173    +  rep_origin     ori: high-copy-number ColE1/pMB1/pBR322/pUC origin of replication
   8235..8475    +  promoter       U6 promoter: RNA polymerase III promoter for human U6 snRNA
   8505..72      +  misc_RNA       gRNA scaffold (across the origin): guide RNA scaffold for the Streptococcus pyogenes CRISPR/Cas9 system
>Addgene plasmid #112430 | pZKSCAN8.1.0-gDNA | addgene full sequence | sequence record 230367 | Addgene NGS Result
TAGAGCTAGAAATAGCAAGTTAAAATAAGGCTAGTCCGTTATCAACTTGAAAAAGTGGCACCGAGTCGGT
GCTTTTTTGTTTTAGAGCTAGAAATAGCAAGTTAAAATAAGGCTAGTCCGTTTTTAGCGCGTGCGCCAAT
TCTGCAGACAAATGGCTCTAGAGGTACCCGTTACATAACTTACGGTAAATGGCCCGCCTGGCTGACCGCC
CAACGACCCCCGCCCATTGACGTCAATAGTAACGCCAATAGGGACTTTCCATTGACGTCAATGGGTGGAG
TATTTACGGTAAACTGCCCACTTGGCAGTACATCAAGTGTATCATATGCCAAGTACGCCCCCTATTGACG
TCAATGACGGTAAATGGCCCGCCTGGCATTGTGCCCAGTACATGACCTTATGGGACTTTCCTACTTGGCA
GTACATCTACGTATTAGTCATCGCTATTACCATGGTCGAGGTGAGCCCCACGTTCTGCTTCACTCTCCCC
ATCTCCCCCCCCTCCCCACCCCCAATTTTGTATTTATTTATTTTTTAATTATTTTGTGCAGCGATGGGGG
CGGGGGGGGGGGGGGGGCGCGCGCCRGGSGGGGSGGGGSGGGGCGAGGGGCGGGGCGGGGCGAGGCGGAG
AGGTGCGGCGGCAGCCAATCAGAGCGGCGCGCTCCGAAAGTTTCCTTTTATGGCGAGGCGGCGGCGGCGG
CGGCCCTATAAAAAGCGAAGCGCGCGGCGGGCGGGAGTCGCTGCGCGCTGCCTTCGCCCCGTGCCCCGCT
CCGCCGCCGCCTCGCGCCGCCCGCCCCGGCTCTGACTGACCGCGTTACTCCCACAGGTGAGCGGGCGGGA
CGGCCCTTCTCCTCCGGGCTGTAATTAGCTGAGCAAGAGGTAAGGGTTTAAGGGATGGTTGGTTGGTGGG
GTATTAATGTTTAATTACCTGGAGCACCTGCCTGAAATCACTTTTTTTCAGGTTGGACCGGTGCCACCAT
GGACTATAAGGACCACGACGGAGACTACAAGGATCATGATATTGATTACAAAGACGATGACGATAAGATG
GCCCCAAAGAAGAAGCGGAAGGTCGGTATCCACGGAGTCCCAGCAGCCGACAAGAAGTACAGCATCGGCC
TGGACATCGGCACCAACTCTGTGGGCTGGGCCGTGATCACCGACGAGTACAAGGTGCCCAGCAAGAAATT
CAAGGTGCTGGGCAACACCGACCGGCACAGCATCAAGAAGAACCTGATCGGAGCCCTGCTGTTCGACAGC
GGCGAAACAGCCGAGGCCACCCGGCTGAAGAGAACCGCCAGAAGAAGATACACCAGACGGAAGAACCGGA
TCTGCTATCTGCAAGAGATCTTCAGCAACGAGATGGCCAAGGTGGACGACAGCTTCTTCCACAGACTGGA
AGAGTCCTTCCTGGTGGAAGAGGATAAGAAGCACGAGCGGCACCCCATCTTCGGCAACATCGTGGACGAG
GTGGCCTACCACGAGAAGTACCCCACCATCTACCACCTGAGAAAGAAACTGGTGGACAGCACCGACAAGG
CCGACCTGCGGCTGATCTATCTGGCCCTGGCCCACATGATCAAGTTCCGGGGCCACTTCCTGATCGAGGG
CGACCTGAACCCCGACAACAGCGACGTGGACAAGCTGTTCATCCAGCTGGTGCAGACCTACAACCAGCTG
TTCGAGGAAAACCCCATCAACGCCAGCGGCGTGGACGCCAAGGCCATCCTGTCTGCCAGACTGAGCAAGA
GCAGACGGCTGGAAAATCTGATCGCCCAGCTGCCCGGCGAGAAGAAGAATGGCCTGTTCGGAAACCTGAT
TGCCCTGAGCCTGGGCCTGACCCCCAACTTCAAGAGCAACTTCGACCTGGCCGAGGATGCCAAACTGCAG
CTGAGCAAGGACACCTACGACGACGACCTGGACAACCTGCTGGCCCAGATCGGCGACCAGTACGCCGACC
TGTTTCTGGCCGCCAAGAACCTGTCCGACGCCATCCTGCTGAGCGACATCCTGAGAGTGAACACCGAGAT
CACCAAGGCCCCCCTGAGCGCCTCTATGATCAAGAGATACGACGAGCACCACCAGGACCTGACCCTGCTG
AAAGCTCTCGTGCGGCAGCAGCTGCCTGAGAAGTACAAAGAGATTTTCTTCGACCAGAGCAAGAACGGCT
ACGCCGGCTACATTGACGGCGGAGCCAGCCAGGAAGAGTTCTACAAGTTCATCAAGCCCATCCTGGAAAA
GATGGACGGCACCGAGGAACTGCTCGTGAAGCTGAACAGAGAGGACCTGCTGCGGAAGCAGCGGACCTTC
GACAACGGCAGCATCCCCCACCAGATCCACCTGGGAGAGCTGCACGCCATTCTGCGGCGGCAGGAAGATT
TTTACCCATTCCTGAAGGACAACCGGGAAAAGATCGAGAAGATCCTGACCTTCCGCATCCCCTACTACGT
GGGCCCTCTGGCCAGGGGAAACAGCAGATTCGCCTGGATGACCAGAAAGAGCGAGGAAACCATCACCCCC
TGGAACTTCGAGGAAGTGGTGGACAAGGGCGCTTCCGCCCAGAGCTTCATCGAGCGGATGACCAACTTCG
ATAAGAACCTGCCCAACGAGAAGGTGCTGCCCAAGCACAGCCTGCTGTACGAGTACTTCACCGTGTATAA
CGAGCTGACCAAAGTGAAATACGTGACCGAGGGAATGAGAAAGCCCGCCTTCCTGAGCGGCGAGCAGAAA
AAGGCCATCGTGGACCTGCTGTTCAAGACCAACCGGAAAGTGACCGTGAAGCAGCTGAAAGAGGACTACT
TCAAGAAAATCGAGTGCTTCGACTCCGTGGAAATCTCCGGCGTGGAAGATCGGTTCAACGCCTCCCTGGG
CACATACCACGATCTGCTGAAAATTATCAAGGACAAGGACTTCCTGGACAATGAGGAAAACGAGGACATT
CTGGAAGATATCGTGCTGACCCTGACACTGTTTGAGGACAGAGAGATGATCGAGGAACGGCTGAAAACCT
ATGCCCACCTGTTCGACGACAAAGTGATGAAGCAGCTGAAGCGGCGGAGATACACCGGCTGGGGCAGGCT
GAGCCGGAAGCTGATCAACGGCATCCGGGACAAGCAGTCCGGCAAGACAATCCTGGATTTCCTGAAGTCC
GACGGCTTCGCCAACAGAAACTTCATGCAGCTGATCCACGACGACAGCCTGACCTTTAAAGAGGACATCC
AGAAAGCCCAGGTGTCCGGCCAGGGCGATAGCCTGCACGAGCACATTGCCAATCTGGCCGGCAGCCCCGC
CATTAAGAAGGGCATCCTGCAGACAGTGAAGGTGGTGGACGAGCTCGTGAAAGTGATGGGCCGGCACAAG
CCCGAGAACATCGTGATCGAAATGGCCAGAGAGAACCAGACCACCCAGAAGGGACAGAAGAACAGCCGCG
AGAGAATGAAGCGGATCGAAGAGGGCATCAAAGAGCTGGGCAGCCAGATCCTGAAAGAACACCCCGTGGA
AAACACCCAGCTGCAGAACGAGAAGCTGTACCTGTACTACCTGCAGAATGGGCGGGATATGTACGTGGAC
CAGGAACTGGACATCAACCGGCTGTCCGACTACGATGTGGACCATATCGTGCCTCAGAGCTTTCTGAAGG
ACGACTCCATCGACAACAAGGTGCTGACCAGAAGCGACAAGAACCGGGGCAAGAGCGACAACGTGCCCTC
CGAAGAGGTCGTGAAGAAGATGAAGAACTACTGGCGGCAGCTGCTGAACGCCAAGCTGATTACCCAGAGA
AAGTTCGACAATCTGACCAAGGCCGAGAGAGGCGGCCTGAGCGAACTGGATAAGGCCGGCTTCATCAAGA
GACAGCTGGTGGAAACCCGGCAGATCACAAAGCACGTGGCACAGATCCTGGACTCCCGGATGAACACTAA
GTACGACGAGAATGACAAGCTGATCCGGGAAGTGAAAGTGATCACCCTGAAGTCCAAGCTGGTGTCCGAT
TTCCGGAAGGATTTCCAGTTTTACAAAGTGCGCGAGATCAACAACTACCACCACGCCCACGACGCCTACC
TGAACGCCGTCGTGGGAACCGCCCTGATCAAAAAGTACCCTAAGCTGGAAAGCGAGTTCGTGTACGGCGA
CTACAAGGTGTACGACGTGCGGAAGATGATCGCCAAGAGCGAGCAGGAAATCGGCAAGGCTACCGCCAAG
TACTTCTTCTACAGCAACATCATGAACTTTTTCAAGACCGAGATTACCCTGGCCAACGGCGAGATCCGGA
AGCGGCCTCTGATCGAGACAAACGGCGAAACCGGGGAGATCGTGTGGGATAAGGGCCGGGATTTTGCCAC
CGTGCGGAAAGTGCTGAGCATGCCCCAAGTGAATATCGTGAAAAAGACCGAGGTGCAGACAGGCGGCTTC
AGCAAAGAGTCTATCCTGCCCAAGAGGAACAGCGATAAGCTGATCGCCAGAAAGAAGGACTGGGACCCTA
AGAAGTACGGCGGCTTCGACAGCCCCACCGTGGCCTATTCTGTGCTGGTGGTGGCCAAAGTGGAAAAGGG
CAAGTCCAAGAAACTGAAGAGTGTGAAAGAGCTGCTGGGGATCACCATCATGGAAAGAAGCAGCTTCGAG
AAGAATCCCATCGACTTTCTGGAAGCCAAGGGCTACAAAGAAGTGAAAAAGGACCTGATCATCAAGCTGC
CTAAGTACTCCCTGTTCGAGCTGGAAAACGGCCGGAAGAGAATGCTGGCCTCTGCCGGCGAACTGCAGAA
GGGAAACGAACTGGCCCTGCCCTCCAAATATGTGAACTTCCTGTACCTGGCCAGCCACTATGAGAAGCTG
AAGGGCTCCCCCGAGGATAATGAGCAGAAACAGCTGTTTGTGGAACAGCACAAGCACTACCTGGACGAGA
TCATCGAGCAGATCAGCGAGTTCTCCAAGAGAGTGATCCTGGCCGACGCTAATCTGGACAAAGTGCTGTC
CGCCTACAACAAGCACCGGGATAAGCCCATCAGAGAGCAGGCCGAGAATATCATCCACCTGTTTACCCTG
ACCAATCTGGGAGCCCCTGCCGCCTTCAAGTACTTTGACACCACCATCGACCGGAAGAGGTACACCAGCA
CCAAAGAGGTGCTGGACGCCACCCTGATCCACCAGAGCATCACCGGCCTGTACGAGACACGGATCGACCT
GTCTCAGCTGGGAGGCGACAAAAGGCCGGCGGCCACGAAAAAGGCCGGCCAGGCAAAAAAGAAAAAGTAA
GAATTCCTAGAGCTCGCTGATCAGCCTCGACTGTGCCTTCTAGTTGCCAGCCATCTGTTGTTTGCCCCTC
CCCCGTGCCTTCCTTGACCCTGGAAGGTGCCACTCCCACTGTCCTTTCCTAATAAAATGAGGAAATTGCA
TCGCATTGTCTGAGTAGGTGTCATTCTATTCTGGGGGGTGGGGTGGGGCAGGACAGCAAGGGGGAGGATT
GGGAAGAGAATAGCAGGCATGCTGGGGAGCGGCCGCAGGAACCCCTAGTGATGGAGTTGGCCACTCCCTC
TCTGCGCGCTCGCTCGCTCACTGAGGCCGGGCGACCAAAGGTCGCCCGACGCCCGGGCTTTGCCCGGGCG
GCCTCAGTGAGCGAGCGAGCGCGCAGCTGCCTGCAGGGGCGCCTGATGCGGTATTTTCTCCTTACGCATC
TGTGCGGTATTTCACACCGCATA
[95 nt withheld, positions 5694-5788]
T
[46 nt withheld, positions 5790-5835]
C
[141 nt withheld, positions 5837-5977]
CCTTTGACGTTGGAGTCCACGTTCTTT
[37 nt withheld, positions 6005-6041]
ACTCTATCTCGGGCTATTCTTTTGATTTATAAGGGATTTTGCCGATTTCGGTCTATTGGTTAAAAAATGA
GCTGATTTAACAAAAATTTAACGCGAATTTTAACAAAATATTAACGTTTACAATTTTATGGTGCACTCTC
AGTACAATCTGCTCTGATGCCGCATAGTTAAGCCAGCCCCGACACCCGCCAACACCCGCTGACGCGCCCT
GACGGGCTTGTCTGCTCCCGGCATCCGCTTACAGACAAGCTGTGACCGTCTCCGGGAGCTGCATGTGTCA
GAGGTTTTCACCGTCATCACCGAAACGCGCGAGACGAAAGGGCCTCGTGATACGCCTATTTTTATAGGTT
AATGTCATGATAATAATGGTTTCTTAGACGTCAGGTGGCACTTTTCGGGGAAATGTGCGCGGAACCCCTA
TTTGTTTATTTTTCTAAATACATTCAAATATGTATCCGCTCATGAGACAATAACCCTGATAAATGCTTCA
ATAATATTGAAAAAGGAAGAGTATGAGTATTCAACATTTCCGTGTCGCCCTTATTCCCTTTTTTGCGGCA
TTTTGCCTTCCTGTTTTTGCTCACCCAGAAACGCTGGTGAAAGTAAAAGATGCTGAAGATCAGTTGGGTG
CACGAGTGGGTTACATCGAACTGGATCTCAACAGCGGTAAGATCCTTGAGAGTTTTCGCCCCGAAGAACG
TTTTCCAATGATGAGCACTTTTAAAGTTCTGCTATGTGGCGCGGTATTATCCCGTATTGACGCCGGGCAA
GAGCAACTCGGTCGCCGCATACACTATTCTCAGAATGACTTGGTTGAGTACTCACCAGTCACAGAAAAGC
ATCTTACGGATGGCATGACAGTAAGAGAATTATGCAGTGCTGCCATAACCATGAGTGATAACACTGCGGC
CAACTTACTTCTGACAACGATCGGAGGACCGAAGGAGCTAACCGCTTTTTTGCACAACATGGGGGATCAT
GTAACTCGCCTTGATCGTTGGGAACCGGAGCTGAATGAAGCCATACCAAACGACGAGCGTGACACCACGA
TGCCTGTAGCAATGGCAACAACGTTGCGCAAACTATTAACTGGCGAACTACTTACTCTAGCTTCCCGGCA
ACAATTAATAGACTGGATGGAGGCGGATAAAGTTGCAGGACCACTTCTGCGCTCGGCCCTTCCGGCTGGC
TGGTTTATTGCTGATAAATCTGGAGCCGGTGAGCGTGGAAGCCGCGGTATCATTGCAGCACTGGGGCCAG
ATGGTAAGCCCTCCCGTATCGTAGTTATCTACACGACGGGGAGTCAGGCAACTATGGATGAACGAAATAG
ACAGATCGCTGAGATAGGTGCCTCACTGATTAAGCATTGGTAACTGTCAGACCAAGTTTACTCATATATA
CTTTAGATTGATTTAAAACTTCATTTTTAATTTAAAAGGATCTAGGTGAAGATCCTTTTTGATAATCTCA
TGACCAAAATCCCTTAACGTGAGTTTTCGTTCCACTGAGCGTCAGACCCCGTAGAAAAGATCAAAGGATC
TTCTTGAGATCCTTTTTTTCTGCGCGTAATCTGCTGCTTGCAAACAAAAAAACCACCGCTACCAGCGGTG
GTTTGTTTGCCGGATCAAGAGCTACCAACTCTTTTTCCGAAGGTAACTGGCTTCAGCAGAGCGCAGATAC
CAAATACTGTTCTTCTAGTGTAGCCGTAGTTAGGCCACCACTTCAAGAACTCTGTAGCACCGCCTACATA
CCTCGCTCTGCTAATCCTGTTACCAGTGGCTGCTGCCAGTGGCGATAAGTCGTGTCTTACCGGGTTGGAC
TCAAGACGATAGTTACCGGATAAGGCGCAGCGGTCGGGCTGAACGGGGGGTTCGTGCACACAGCCCAGCT
TGGAGCGAACGACCTACACCGAACTGAGATACCTACAGCGTGAGCTATGAGAAAGCGCCACGCTTCCCGA
AGGGAGAAAGGCGGACAGGTATCCGGTAAGCGGCAGGGTCGGAACAGGAGAGCGCACGAGGGAGCTTCCA
GGGGGAAACGCCTGGTATCTTTATAGTCCTGTCGGGTTTCGCCACCTCTGACTTGAGCGTCGATTTTTGT
GATGCTCGTCAGGGGGGCGGAGCCTATGGAAAAACGCCAGCAACGCGGCCTTTTTACGGTTCCTGGCCTT
TTGCTGGCCTTTTGCTCACATGTGAGGGCCTATTTCCCATGATTCCTTCATATTTGCATATACGATACAA
GGCTGTTAGAGAGATAATTGGAATTAATTTGACTGTAAACACAAAGATATTAGTACAAAATACGTGACGT
AGAAAGTAATAATTTCTTGGGTAGTTTGCAGTTTTAAAATTATGTTTTAAAATGGACTATCATATGCTTA
CCGTAACTTGAAAGTATTTCGATTTCTTGGCTTTATATATCTTGTGGAAAGGACGAAACACCGATCTGAA
TCCATAAGCGTTTGTTT
